Addgene plasmid #171938: pAAV_Ef1a_FLEX_mAPEX2_P2A_mRuby2
Purpose: Expresses membrane targeted (palmitoylation) APEX2 and mRuby2 as separate proteins
Depositing lab: David Berson. Depositing organization: Brown University.
Backbone
  Vector backbone: pAAV
  Vector type: Mammalian Expression, AAV, Cre/Lox
Growth in bacteria
  Bacterial resistance: Ampicillin, 100 μg/mL
  Growth temperature: 30°C
  Growth strain: NEB Stable
  Copy number: Unknown
Gene/Insert
  Gene/Insert name: Apex2, mRuby2
  Promoter: Ef1a
  Cloning method: Restriction Enzyme; 5′ cloning site KPNI (not destroyed); 3′ cloning site EcoRI (not destroyed)
  Sequencing primers: 5′ aggccagcttggcacttga
Terms and licenses: Academic/Nonprofit Terms; Industry Terms: Not Available to Industry
How to cite: pAAV_Ef1a_FLEX_mAPEX2_P2A_mRuby2 was a gift from David Berson (Addgene plasmid # 171938 ; http://n2t.net/addgene:171938 ; RRID:Addgene_171938)
