[The description below was written by a language model from this plasmid's Addgene catalogue record and pLannotate feature annotations shown in this document.]
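Description:
pAAV_Ef1a_FLEX_mAPEX2_P2A_mRuby2 is a 7,230-nt adeno-associated virus transfer plasmid for Cre-dependent mammalian expression of a membrane-targeted APEX2 peroxidase together with the red fluorescent protein mRuby2. It is maintained in bacteria through a high-copy ColE1/pUC-type origin and an ampicillin resistance gene (β-lactamase with its own promoter), and it also carries an f1 phage origin. The expression cassette is flanked by AAV2 inverted terminal repeats, which allow it to be packaged into recombinant AAV. The annotation finds a complete ITR on the 3′ side but only short ITR fragments on the 5′ side, which may reflect sequencing or annotation difficulty in this repeat-rich region. The use of a recombination-deficient growth strain is consistent with the instability of ITRs.

The human EF-1α promoter drives the cassette, followed downstream by WPRE, which enhances transcript stability and expression, and the human growth hormone polyadenylation signal. Between them, the coding sequence lies in reverse orientation and is bracketed by oppositely oriented loxP and lox2272 pairs in a FLEX (double-floxed inverted) arrangement. Without Cre the open reading frame is antisense to the promoter. Cre recombination inverts it and then excises one site of each pair, locking it in the sense orientation.

The inverted unit contains APEX2, the engineered soybean ascorbate peroxidase used as a tag for electron microscopy and proximity labelling, and mRuby2. According to the record, the two are separated by a P2A peptide so that they are produced as separate proteins. The feature table does not annotate the P2A, and it places a short rat Gap43 fragment, presumably the palmitoylation membrane-targeting signal, between the two coding sequences. The construct suits labelling of genetically defined, Cre-expressing cells, with fluorescence to identify them and peroxidase staining of their membranes.
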