Features (pLannotate 1.2.2; 24 found; start..end, strand, type, name):
     12..39      +  repeat_region  AAV2 ITR (fragment): inverted terminal repeat of adeno-associated virus serotype 2 inverted
     68..95      +  repeat_region  AAV2 ITR (fragment): inverted terminal repeat of adeno-associated virus serotype 2 inverted
    158..224     +  CDS            small t antigen (fragment): SV40 (simian virus 40) small t antigen
    231..1409    +  promoter       EF-1α promoter: strong constitutive promoter for human elongation factor EF-1α
   1437..1470    -  protein_bind   loxP: Cre-mediated recombination occurs in the 8-bp core sequence (GCATACAT). Cre recombinase
   1488..1515    -  intron         β-globin intron (fragment): internally truncated intron from human β-globin
   1515..1548    -  protein_bind   lox2272: Cre-mediated recombination occurs in the 8-bp core sequence (GGATACTT). lox2272 sites are compatible with each other, but incompatible with loxP or loxN sites (Lee and Saito, 1988). Cre recombinase
   1560..2270    -  CDS            mRuby2: mRuby2 is a basic (constitutively fluorescent) red fluorescent protein published in 2012, derived from Entacmaea quadricolor. It has moderate acid sensitivity.
   2274..2330    -  CDS            Gap43 (fragment): NEUM_RAT - Experimental evidence at protein level: Swiss-Prot protein existence level 1. This protein is associated with nerve growth. It is a major component of the motile 'growth cones' that form the tips of elongating axons. Plays a role in axonal and dendritic filopodia induction (By similarity). From Rattus norvegicus (Rat).
   2397..3146    -  CDS            APEX2: soybean ascorbate peroxidase, engineered to serve as a monomeric tag for electron microscopy and live-cell proteomics (Lam et al., 2015) more active than the original APEX due to the A134P mutation
   3215..3248    +  protein_bind   loxP: Cre-mediated recombination occurs in the 8-bp core sequence (GCATACAT). Cre recombinase
   3249..3298    -  intron         β-globin intron (fragment): internally truncated intron from human β-globin
   3299..3332    +  protein_bind   lox2272: Cre-mediated recombination occurs in the 8-bp core sequence (GGATACTT). lox2272 sites are compatible with each other, but incompatible with loxP or loxN sites (Lee and Saito, 1988). Cre recombinase
   3333..3357    +  misc_feature   MCS (fragment): pBluescript multiple cloning site
   3357..3945    +  misc_feature   WPRE: woodchuck hepatitis virus posttranscriptional regulatory element
   3977..4453    +  polyA_signal   hGH poly(A) signal: human growth hormone polyadenylation signal
   4493..4633    +  repeat_region  AAV2 ITR: inverted terminal repeat of adeno-associated virus serotype 2 inverted
   4638..4689    -  misc_feature   bom (fragment): basis of mobility region from pBR322
   4708..5163    +  rep_origin     f1 ori (sequence partly withheld): f1 bacteriophage origin of replication; arrow indicates direction of (+) strand synthesis
   5164..5213    -  misc_feature   bom (fragment): basis of mobility region from pBR322
   5315..5350    -  CDS            rop (fragment): Rop protein, which maintains plasmids at low copy number; rop
   5445..5549    +  promoter       AmpR promoter: bla
   5550..6410    +  CDS            AmpR: β-lactamase; bla; confers resistance to ampicillin, carbenicillin, and related antibiotics
   6581..7169    +  rep_origin     ori: high-copy-number ColE1/pMB1/pBR322/pUC origin of replication
>Addgene plasmid #171938 | pAAV_Ef1a_FLEX_mAPEX2_P2A_mRuby2 | addgene full sequence | sequence record 338493 | Addgene NGS Result
CCTGCAGGCAGCTGCGCGCTCGCTCGCTCACTGAGGCCGCCCGGGCGTCGGGCGACCTTTGGTCGCCCGG
CCTCAGTGAGCGAGCGAGCGCGCAGAGAGGGAGTGGCCAACTCCATCACTAGGGGTTCCTGCGGCCGCAC
GCGTAAGCTTTGCAAAGATGGATAAAGTTTTAAACAGAGAGGAATCTTTGCAGCTAATGGACCTTCTAGG
TCTTGAAAGGAGTGGGAATTGGCTCCGGTGCCCGTCAGTGGGCAGAGCGCACATCGCCCACAGTCCCCGA
GAAGTTGGGGGGAGGGGTCGGCAATTGAACCGGTGCCTAGAGAAGGTGGCGCGGGGTAAACTGGGAAAGT
GATGTCGTGTACTGGCTCCGCCTTTTTCCCGAGGGTGGGGGAGAACCGTATATAAGTGCAGTAGTCGCCG
TGAACGTTCTTTTTCGCAACGGGTTTGCCGCCAGAACACAGGTAAGTGCCGTGTGTGGTTCCCGCGGGCC
TGGCCTCTTTACGGGTTATGGCCCTTGCGTGCCTTGAATTACTTCCACCTGGCTGCAGTACGTGATTCTT
GATCCCGAGCTTCGGGTTGGAAGTGGGTGGGAGAGTTCGAGGCCTTGCGCTTAAGGAGCCCCTTCGCCTC
GTGCTTGAGTTGAGGCCTGGCCTGGGCGCTGGGGCCGCCGCGTGCGAATCTGGTGGCACCTTCGCGCCTG
TCTCGCTGCTTTCGATAAGTCTCTAGCCATTTAAAATTTTTGATGACCTGCTGCGACGCTTTTTTTCTGG
CAAGATAGTCTTGTAAATGCGGGCCAAGATCTGCACACTGGTATTTCGGTTTTTGGGGCCGCGGGCGGCG
ACGGGGCCCGTGCGTCCCAGCGCACATGTTCGGCGAGGCGGGGCCTGCGAGCGCGGCCACCGAGAATCGG
ACGGGGGTAGTCTCAAGCTGGCCGGCCTGCTCTGGTGCCTGGCCTCGCGCCGCCGTGTATCGCCCCGCCC
TGGGCGGCAAGGCTGGCCCGGTCGGCACCAGTTGCGTGAGCGGAAAGATGGCCGCTTCCCGGCCCTGCTG
CAGGGAGCTCAAAATGGAGGACGCGGCGCTCGGGAGAGCGGGCGGGTGAGTCACCCACACAAAGGAAAAG
GGCCTTTCCGTCCTCAGCCGTCGCTTCATGTGACTCCACGGAGTACCGGGCGCCGTCCAGGCACCTCGAT
TAGTTCTCGAGCTTTTGGAGTACGTCGTCTTTAGGTTGGGGGGAGGGGTTTTATGCGATGGAGTTTCCCC
ACACTGAGTGGGTGGAGACTGAAGTTAGGCCAGCTTGGCACTTGATGTAATTCTCCTTGGAATTTGCCCT
TTTTGAGTTTGGATCTTGGTTCATTCTCAAGCCTCAGACAGTGGTTCAAAGTTTTTTTCTTCCATTTCAG
GTGTCGTGAGGTACCGCCACCATGTCTAGAGTCGACATAACTTCGTATAATGTATGCTATACGAAGTTAT
GCAGAATGGTAGCTTAGGCTGCTATTAGCAATATGAAACCTCTTATAACTTCGTATAAAGTATCCTATAC
GAAGTTATGTTAATTAATACTTGTACAGCTCGTCCATCCCACCACCAAGCCCGGCGAACTTGGCAACTGC
GTGTTCGCGTTGTACTACGAACATTTCATTGTCACTTTCCTCTAACCTTTCCAGGCGGTGATCAACGGCA
TGGATACCGGGCATCTTGATGTTCCCGACGGTCTTTTTTGACCTGTAAGTTGTTACGAAAGAGCAAGACA
GATGGCCACCACCATCAACTTTCAGTGCCATATGAGTGTATCCCCTCAGACCACCATCTGCTGGATACAT
CATCTCTGTATTAGGCTCCCAACCCTTGGTCTTCTTCTGCATCACGGGACCATTGGAGGGAAAGTTTACC
CCTCTGACTTGGACGTGGTAAACGAGACAGCCATCCTCAAGGCTGGTGTCCTGCATGACGGTGACGACTC
CACCATCTTCGTATCTCGTAACTCTTTCCCAAGTAAAACCCTCAGGAAAGGACTGTTTAAAGAAATCAGG
AATGCCTTTCGGGTACTTGATAAAAGTACGGCTGCCATACATGAACGACGTGGCAAGAATGTCAAAGGCA
AATGGCAGGGGTCCTCCCTCGATGACTTTGATCCTCATGGTTTGAGTTCCCATGTACGGATTGCCTTCTC
CTTCACCTGTGCATTTGAATTGGTGGCCGTTGACCGAACCTTCCATGACCACCTTCATACGCATATTTTC
CTTGATCAGCTCTTCGCCCTTAGACACCATCATGATCTTTTGGTCCTCATCATTCTTTTCAACCTGTTTG
GTTCTTCTCATACAGCACAGGGGTCCAGGGTTCTCCTCCACGTCTCCAGCCTGCTTCAGCAGGCTGAAGT
TAGTAGCTCCGGATCCGGCATCAGCAAACCCAAGCTCGGAAAGCTTTTGGTGAGCCTCAGCGTAATCAGC
AAAGAAGGCATCTTCGTCCGCTGCATATTTGTCAACGAGAGGGCGGAATACAGGGTCAGACAAAAGAGCC
TTGTCAGAAGGTAGCTGAAGGAGACCTTCCTTCTCACCACTCAACAACTCCGTGAAGTATGAGTTGTCGA
AAATAAGAGGATTAGAGGTCCAGGGACCCTCAAATCCAGAACGCTCCTTGTGTGCAGCTCCAATAGTGTG
ACCCCCAGATAGAGCAACGATATCTTGGTCAGTAAGCCCCATAGCTTTGCCAAACACATCTCTCAAATGG
TCAGAACCCTTAGTGGGATCGGGCAAGCGACCCTCTGGTGGTGGCTCAGGCTTGTCCTCTCTTCCAGGGT
GGAATGGAACCTTAGGTCCACCCGTGACCTCAACGGCAACAACGCCAGCCAACTGGTAGAAATCGGCGTA
GCTCAAAATAGGGAACTCCGCCTTGAGTGGCTCCAAAAGCCTAACAGCGATGTCAAGACCGTTGTTAGCG
CTGTGAGCCAGTTCGGCAGGGTGCTTGATGGTTCCGAAGGGTCCACCGGTCTTCGTGCCCTTGTCAAAGG
TTCCAGCAGAGTGGAATGCCAAACGGAGCATTAGAGGAGCGCATCTCTTCTCAGCGATGAAGCCTCTGAG
CTTCTTCTTCGCCTTCTCAACGGCGTCCTGGTAATCAGCACTCACAGTTGGGTAAGACTTTCCCATGATC
TTTTGGTCCTCATCATTCTTTTCAACCTGTTTGGTTCTTCTCATACAGCACAGTATGCATGCCCATAACT
TCGTATAGCATACATTATACGAAGTTATTTGCCTTAACCCAGAAATTATCACTGTTATTCTTTAGAATGG
TGCAAAGAATAACTTCGTATAGGATACTTTATACGAAGTTATGAATTCGATATCAAGCTTATCGATAATC
AACCTCTGGATTACAAAATTTGTGAAAGATTGACTGGTATTCTTAACTATGTTGCTCCTTTTACGCTATG
TGGATACGCTGCTTTAATGCCTTTGTATCATGCTATTGCTTCCCGTATGGCTTTCATTTTCTCCTCCTTG
TATAAATCCTGGTTGCTGTCTCTTTATGAGGAGTTGTGGCCCGTTGTCAGGCAACGTGGCGTGGTGTGCA
CTGTGTTTGCTGACGCAACCCCCACTGGTTGGGGCATTGCCACCACCTGTCAGCTCCTTTCCGGGACTTT
CGCTTTCCCCCTCCCTATTGCCACGGCGGAACTCATCGCCGCCTGCCTTGCCCGCTGCTGGACAGGGGCT
CGGCTGTTGGGCACTGACAATTCCGTGGTGTTGTCGGGGAAATCATCGTCCTTTCCTTGGCTGCTCGCCT
ATGTTGCCACCTGGATTCTGCGCGGGACGTCCTTCTGCTACGTCCCTTCGGCCCTCAATCCAGCGGACCT
TCCTTCCCGCGGCCTGCTGCCGGCTCTGCGGCCTCTTCCGCGTCTTCGCCTTCGCCCTCAGACGAGTCGG
ATCTCCCTTTGGGCCGCCTCCCCGCATCGATACCGAGCGCTGCTCGAGAGATCTACGGGTGGCATCCCTG
TGACCCCTCCCCAGTGCCTCTCCTGGCCCTGGAAGTTGCCACTCCAGTGCCCACCAGCCTTGTCCTAATA
AAATTAAGTTGCATCATTTTGTCTGACTAGGTGTCCTTCTATAATATTATGGGGTGGAGGGGGGTGGTAT
GGAGCAAGGGGCAAGTTGGGAAGACAACCTGTAGGGCCTGCGGGGTCTATTGGGAACCAAGCTGGAGTGC
AGTGGCACAATCTTGGCTCACTGCAATCTCCGCCTCCTGGGTTCAAGCGATTCTCCTGCCTCAGCCTCCC
GAGTTGTTGGGATTCCAGGCATGCATGACCAGGCTCAGCTAATTTTTGTTTTTTTGGTAGAGACGGGGTT
TCACCATATTGGCCAGGCTGGTCTCCAACTCCTAATCTCAGGTGATCTACCCACCTTGGCCTCCCAAATT
GCTGGGATTACAGGCGTGAACCACTGCTCCCTTCCCTGTCCTTCTGATTTTGTAGGTAACCACGTGCGGA
CCGAGCGGCCGCAGGAACCCCTAGTGATGGAGTTGGCCACTCCCTCTCTGCGCGCTCGCTCGCTCACTGA
GGCCGGGCGACCAAAGGTCGCCCGACGCCCGGGCTTTGCCCGGGCGGCCTCAGTGAGCGAGCGAGCGCGC
AGCTGCCTGCAGGGGCGCCTGATGCGGTATTTTCTCCTTACGCATCTGTGCGGTATTTCACACCGCATA
[95 nt withheld, positions 4690-4784]
T
[46 nt withheld, positions 4786-4831]
C
[141 nt withheld, positions 4833-4973]
CCTTTGACGTTGGAGTCCACGTTCTTT
[37 nt withheld, positions 5001-5037]
ACTCTATCTCGGGCTATTCTTTTGATTTATAAGGGATTTTGCCGATTTCGGTCTATTGGTTAAAAAATGA
GCTGATTTAACAAAAATTTAACGCGAATTTTAACAAAATATTAACGTTTACAATTTTATGGTGCACTCTC
AGTACAATCTGCTCTGATGCCGCATAGTTAAGCCAGCCCCGACACCCGCCAACACCCGCTGACGCGCCCT
GACGGGCTTGTCTGCTCCCGGCATCCGCTTACAGACAAGCTGTGACCGTCTCCGGGAGCTGCATGTGTCA
GAGGTTTTCACCGTCATCACCGAAACGCGCGAGACGAAAGGGCCTCGTGATACGCCTATTTTTATAGGTT
AATGTCATGATAATAATGGTTTCTTAGACGTCAGGTGGCACTTTTCGGGGAAATGTGCGCGGAACCCCTA
TTTGTTTATTTTTCTAAATACATTCAAATATGTATCCGCTCATGAGACAATAACCCTGATAAATGCTTCA
ATAATATTGAAAAAGGAAGAGTATGAGTATTCAACATTTCCGTGTCGCCCTTATTCCCTTTTTTGCGGCA
TTTTGCCTTCCTGTTTTTGCTCACCCAGAAACGCTGGTGAAAGTAAAAGATGCTGAAGATCAGTTGGGTG
CACGAGTGGGTTACATCGAACTGGATCTCAACAGCGGTAAGATCCTTGAGAGTTTTCGCCCCGAAGAACG
TTTTCCAATGATGAGCACTTTTAAAGTTCTGCTATGTGGCGCGGTATTATCCCGTATTGACGCCGGGCAA
GAGCAACTCGGTCGCCGCATACACTATTCTCAGAATGACTTGGTTGAGTACTCACCAGTCACAGAAAAGC
ATCTTACGGATGGCATGACAGTAAGAGAATTATGCAGTGCTGCCATAACCATGAGTGATAACACTGCGGC
CAACTTACTTCTGACAACGATCGGAGGACCGAAGGAGCTAACCGCTTTTTTGCACAACATGGGGGATCAT
GTAACTCGCCTTGATCGTTGGGAACCGGAGCTGAATGAAGCCATACCAAACGACGAGCGTGACACCACGA
TGCCTGTAGCAATGGCAACAACGTTGCGCAAACTATTAACTGGCGAACTACTTACTCTAGCTTCCCGGCA
ACAATTAATAGACTGGATGGAGGCGGATAAAGTTGCAGGACCACTTCTGCGCTCGGCCCTTCCGGCTGGC
TGGTTTATTGCTGATAAATCTGGAGCCGGTGAGCGTGGGTCTCGCGGTATCATTGCAGCACTGGGGCCAG
ATGGTAAGCCCTCCCGTATCGTAGTTATCTACACGACGGGGAGTCAGGCAACTATGGATGAACGAAATAG
ACAGATCGCTGAGATAGGTGCCTCACTGATTAAGCATTGGTAACTGTCAGACCAAGTTTACTCATATATA
CTTTAGATTGATTTAAAACTTCATTTTTAATTTAAAAGGATCTAGGTGAAGATCCTTTTTGATAATCTCA
TGACCAAAATCCCTTAACGTGAGTTTTCGTTCCACTGAGCGTCAGACCCCGTAGAAAAGATCAAAGGATC
TTCTTGAGATCCTTTTTTTCTGCGCGTAATCTGCTGCTTGCAAACAAAAAAACCACCGCTACCAGCGGTG
GTTTGTTTGCCGGATCAAGAGCTACCAACTCTTTTTCCGAAGGTAACTGGCTTCAGCAGAGCGCAGATAC
CAAATACTGTTCTTCTAGTGTAGCCGTAGTTAGGCCACCACTTCAAGAACTCTGTAGCACCGCCTACATA
CCTCGCTCTGCTAATCCTGTTACCAGTGGCTGCTGCCAGTGGCGATAAGTCGTGTCTTACCGGGTTGGAC
TCAAGACGATAGTTACCGGATAAGGCGCAGCGGTCGGGCTGAACGGGGGGTTCGTGCACACAGCCCAGCT
TGGAGCGAACGACCTACACCGAACTGAGATACCTACAGCGTGAGCTATGAGAAAGCGCCACGCTTCCCGA
AGGGAGAAAGGCGGACAGGTATCCGGTAAGCGGCAGGGTCGGAACAGGAGAGCGCACGAGGGAGCTTCCA
GGGGGAAACGCCTGGTATCTTTATAGTCCTGTCGGGTTTCGCCACCTCTGACTTGAGCGTCGATTTTTGT
GATGCTCGTCAGGGGGGCGGAGCCTATGGAAAAACGCCAGCAACGCGGCCTTTTTACGGTTCCTGGCCTT
TTGCTGGCCTTTTGCTCACATGT
